>Addgene plasmid #43353 | II-GACG | depositor partial sequence | sequence record 58618 | II-GACG sequence 426 bps
CGTCTCGCTTAACCCCAGAGCAGGTCGTGGCAATCGCGAGCAATAACGGCGGAAAACAGGCTTTGGAAAC
GGTGCAGAGGCTCCTTCCAGTGCTGTGCCAAGCGCACGGACTCACCCCAGAGCAGGTCGTGGCAATCGCC
TCCAACATTGGCGGGAAACAGGCACTCGAGACTGTCCAGCGCCTGCTTCCCGTGCTGTGCCAAGCGCACG
GCCTCACCCCAGAGCAGGTCGTGGCGATCGCAAGCCACGACGGAGGAAAGCAAGCCTTGGAAACAGTACA
GAGGCTGTTGCCTGTGCTGTGCCAAGCGCACGGATTAACCCCAGAGCAGGTCGTGGCAATCGCGAGCAAT
AACGGCGGAAAACAGGCTTTGGAAACGGTGCAGAGGCTCCTTCCAGTGCTGTGCCAAGCGCACGGGCTCA
GAGACG
