>Addgene plasmid #43353 | II-GACG | addgene partial sequence | sequence record 62005 | M13-F20 5'-TGTAAAACGACGGCCAGT-3'
CTATAGGGCGAATTGGGCCCTCTAGATGCATGCTCGAGCGGCCGCCAGTGTGATGGATATCTGCAGAATT
CGCCCTTCTTTCCTGTGCCCACGTCTCTGAGCCCGTGCGCTTGGCACAGCACTGGAAGGAGCCTCTGCAC
CGTTTCCAAAGCCTGTTTTCCGCCGTTATTGCTCGCGATTGCCACGACCTGCTCTGGGGTTAATCCGTGC
GCTTGGCACAGCACAGGCAACAGCCTCTGTACTGTTTCCAAGGCTTGCTTTCCTCCGTCGTGGCTTGCGA
TCGCCACGACCTGCTCTGGGGTGAGGCCGTGCGCTTGGCACAGCACGGGAAGCAGGCGCTGGACAGTCTC
GAGTGCCTGTTTCCCGCCAATGTTGGAGGCGATTGCCACGACCTGCTCTGGGGTGAGTCCGTGCGCTTGG
CACAGCACTGGAAGGAGCCTCTGCACCGTTTCCAAAGCCTGTTTTCCGCCGTTATTGCTCGCGATTGCCA
CGACCTGCTCTGGGGTTAAGCGAGACGCGCTAGGACGGCAAGGGCGAATTCCAGCACACTGGCGGCCGTT
ACTAGTGGATCCGAGCTCGGTACCAAGCTTGATGCATAGCTTGAGTATTCTATAGTGTCACCTAAATAGC
TTGGCGTAATCATGGTCATAGCTGTTTCCTGTGTGAAATTGTTATCCGCTCACAATTCCACACAACATAC
GAGCCGGAAGCATAAAGTGTAAAGCCTGGGGTGCCTAATGAGTGAGCTAACTCACATTAATTGCGTTGC
