[The description below was written by a language model from this plasmid's Addgene catalogue record.]
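Description:
II-GACG is a bacterial cloning plasmid built on the commercial pCRII-TOPO backbone (about 4.0 kb without insert), into which a 426 bp synthetic fragment was placed by TOPO cloning. It is a high-copy plasmid maintained in E. coli and is recorded as selectable with both ampicillin and kanamycin, consistent with the two resistance markers carried by this backbone. The insert lies between the T7 and M13-reverse priming sites, which are listed for sequence verification from either side. No feature table is supplied, so the exact arrangement of backbone elements cannot be confirmed beyond the catalogue fields.

The record does not spell out what the insert encodes, describing it only as a synthetic sequence with the same name as the plasmid. The associated publication reports a TALEN genome-editing system for generating human stem cell-based disease models, so the plasmid most plausibly belongs to a library of pre-assembled TAL effector repeat modules. Under that reading, the four-letter name would denote the DNA bases recognised by a block of repeats, with the "II" prefix indicating the block's position in the assembled array, and an insert of about 426 bp would fit four repeat units. This interpretation is an inference from the name, size and publication context rather than something stated in the record. The plasmid has no recorded promoter driving the insert, tag or reporter, and it appears to serve as a storage and source vector for a DNA part used in assembling full-length TALEN constructs, not as an expression vector.
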