Addgene plasmid #43353: II-GACG
Depositing lab: Chad Cowan & Kiran Musunuru. Depositing organization: Harvard University. Publication: A TALEN Genome-Editing System for Generating Human Stem Cell-Based Disease Models. Ding Q, Lee YK, Schaefer EA, Peters DT, Veres A, Kim K, Kuperwasser N, Motola DL, Meissner TB, Hendriks WT, Trevisan M, Gupta RM, Moisan A, Banks E, Friesen M, Schinzel RT, Xia F, Tang A, Xia Y, Figueroa E, Wann A, Ahfeldt T, Daheron L, Zhang F, Rubin LL, Peng LF, Chung RT, Musunuru K, Cowan CA. Cell Stem Cell. 2012 Dec 12. pii: S1934-5909(12)00645-5. doi: 10.1016/j.stem.2012.11.011. PubMed 23246482.
Backbone
  Vector backbone: pCRII-TOPO
  Backbone manufacturer: Invitrogen
  Backbone size w/o insert (bp): 3973
  Vector type: Bacterial Cloning
Growth in bacteria
  Bacterial resistance: Ampicillin and Kanamycin, 100 & 50 μg/mL
  Growth temperature: 37°C
  Growth strain: Top10
  Copy number: High Copy
Gene/Insert
  Gene/Insert name: II-GACG
  Species: Synthetic
  Insert size (bp): 426
  Cloning method: TOPO Cloning
  Sequencing primers: 5′ T7; 3′ M13-rev
Terms and licenses: Academic/Nonprofit Terms; Industry Terms: Not Available to Industry
How to cite: II-GACG was a gift from Chad Cowan & Kiran Musunuru (Addgene plasmid # 43353 ; http://n2t.net/addgene:43353 ; RRID:Addgene_43353)
